>Addgene plasmid #170599 | p663-UBC-miniTurbo-V5-PIP5K1B_IDG-K | addgene full sequence | sequence record 341660 | Addgene NGS Result
TTCCTCATCTCCGGGCCTTTCGACCTGCAGCCCAAGCTTACCATGACCGAGTACAAGCCCACGGTGCGCC
TCGCCACCCGCGACGACGTCCCCAGGGCCGTACGCACCCTCGCCGCCGCGTTCGCCGACTACCCCGCCAC
GCGCCACACCGTCGATCCGGACCGCCACATCGAGCGGGTCACCGAGCTGCAAGAACTCTTCCTCACGCGC
GTCGGGCTCGACATCGGCAAGGTGTGGGTCGCGGACGACGGCGCCGCGGTGGCGGTCTGGACCACGCCGG
AGAGCGTCGAAGCGGGGGCGGTGTTCGCCGAGATCGGCCCGCGCATGGCCGAGTTGAGCGGTTCCCGGCT
GGCCGCGCAGCAACAGATGGAAGGCCTCCTGGCGCCGCACCGGCCCAAGGAGCCCGCGTGGTTCCTGGCC
ACCGTCGGCGTCTCGCCCGACCACCAGGGCAAGGGTCTGGGCAGCGCCGTCGTGCTCCCCGGAGTGGAGG
CGGCCGAGCGCGCCGGGGTGCCCGCCTTCCTGGAGACCTCCGCGCCCCGCAACCTCCCCTTCTACGAGCG
GCTCGGCTTCACCGTCACCGCCGACGTCGAGGTGCCCGAAGGACCGCGCACCTGGTGCATGACCCGCAAG
CCCGGTGCCTGACGCCCGCCCCACGACCCGCAGCGCCCGACCGAAAGGAGCGCACGACCCCATGCATCTC
GAGGGCCCGGTACCTTTAAGACCAATGACTTACAAGGCAGCTGTAGATCTTAGCCACTTTTTAAAAGAAA
AGGGGGGACTGGAAGGGCTAGCTCACTCCCAACGAAGACAAGATCTGCTTTTTGCTTGTACTGGGTCTCT
CTGGTTAGACCAGATCTGAGCCTGGGAGCTCTCTGGCTAACTAGGGAACCCACTGCTTAAGCCTCAATAA
AGCTTGCCTTGAGTGCTTCAAGTAGTGTGTGCCCGTCTGTTGTGTGACTCTGGTAACTAGAGATCCCTCA
GACCCTTTTAGTCAGTGTGGAAAATCTCTAGCAGTAGTAGTTCATGTCATCTTATTATTCAGTATTTATA
ACTTGCAAAGAAATGAATATCAGAGAGTGAGAGGAACTTGTTTATTGCAGCTTATAATGGTTACAAATAA
AGCAATAGCATCACAAATTTCACAAATAAAGCATTTTTTTCACTGCATTCTAGTTGTGGTTTGTCCAAAC
TCATCAATGTATCTTATCATGTCTGGCTCTAGCTATCCCGCCCCTAACTCCGCCCATCCCGCCCCTAACT
CCGCCCAGTTCCGCCCATTCTCCGCCCCATGGCTGACTAATTTTTTTTATTTATGCAGAGGCCGAGGCCG
CCTCGGCCTCTGAGCTATTCCAGAAGTAGTGAGGAGGCTTTTTTGGAGGCCTAGGGACGTACCCAATTCG
CCCTATAGTGAGTCGTATTACGCGCGCTCACTGGCCGTCGTTTTACAACGTCGTGACTGGGAAAACCCTG
GCGTTACCCAACTTAATCGCCTTGCAGCACATCCCCCTTTCGCCAGCTGGCGTAATAGCGAAGAGGCCCG
CACCGATCGCCCTTCCCAACAGTTGCGCAGCCTGAATGGCGAATGGG
[124 nt withheld, positions 1588-1711]
C
[91 nt withheld, positions 1713-1803]
A
[49 nt withheld, positions 1805-1853]
CCTTTGACGTTGGAGTCCACGTTCTTT
[37 nt withheld, positions 1881-1917]
ACCCTATCTCGGTCTATTCTTTTGATTTATAAGGGATTTTGCCGATTTCGGCCTATTGGTTAAAAAATGA
GCTGATTTAACAAAAATTTAACGCGAATTTTAACAAAATATTAACGCTTACAATTTAGGTGGCACTTTTC
GGGGAAATGTGCGCGGAACCCCTATTTGTTTATTTTTCTAAATACATTCAAATATGTATCCGCTCATGAG
ACAATAACCCTGATAAATGCTTCAATAATATTGAAAAAGGAAGAGTATGAGTATTCAACATTTCCGTGTC
GCCCTTATTCCCTTTTTTGCGGCATTTTGCCTTCCTGTTTTTGCTCACCCAGAAACGCTGGTGAAAGTAA
AAGATGCTGAAGATCAGTTGGGTGCACGAGTGGGTTACATCGAACTGGATCTCAACAGCGGTAAGATCCT
TGAGAGTTTTCGCCCCGAAGAACGTTTTCCAATGATGAGCACTTTTAAAGTTCTGCTATGTGGCGCGGTA
TTATCCCGTATTGACGCCGGGCAAGAGCAACTCGGTCGCCGCATACACTATTCTCAGAATGACTTGGTTG
AGTACTCACCAGTCACAGAAAAGCATCTTACGGATGGCATGACAGTAAGAGAATTATGCAGTGCTGCCAT
AACCATGAGTGATAACACTGCGGCCAACTTACTTCTGACAACGATCGGAGGACCGAAGGAGCTAACCGCT
TTTTTGCACAACATGGGGGATCATGTAACTCGCCTTGATCGTTGGGAACCGGAGCTGAATGAAGCCATAC
CAAACGACGAGCGTGACACCACGATGCCTGTAGCAATGGCAACAACGTTGCGCAAACTATTAACTGGCGA
ACTACTTACTCTAGCTTCCCGGCAACAATTAATAGACTGGATGGAGGCGGATAAAGTTGCAGGACCACTT
CTGCGCTCGGCCCTTCCGGCTGGCTGGTTTATTGCTGATAAATCTGGAGCCGGTGAGCGTGGGTCTCGCG
GTATCATTGCAGCACTGGGGCCAGATGGTAAGCCCTCCCGTATCGTAGTTATCTACACGACGGGGAGTCA
GGCAACTATGGATGAACGAAATAGACAGATCGCTGAGATAGGTGCCTCACTGATTAAGCATTGGTAACTG
TCAGACCAAGTTTACTCATATATACTTTAGATTGATTTAAAACTTCATTTTTAATTTAAAAGGATCTAGG
TGAAGATCCTTTTTGATAATCTCATGACCAAAATCCCTTAACGTGAGTTTTCGTTCCACTGAGCGTCAGA
CCCCGTAGAAAAGATCAAAGGATCTTCTTGAGATCCTTTTTTTCTGCGCGTAATCTGCTGCTTGCAAACA
AAAAAACCACCGCTACCAGCGGTGGTTTGTTTGCCGGATCAAGAGCTACCAACTCTTTTTCCGAAGGTAA
CTGGCTTCAGCAGAGCGCAGATACCAAATACTGTTCTTCTAGTGTAGCCGTAGTTAGGCCACCACTTCAA
GAACTCTGTAGCACCGCCTACATACCTCGCTCTGCTAATCCTGTTACCAGTGGCTGCTGCCAGTGGCGAT
AAGTCGTGTCTTACCGGGTTGGACTCAAGACGATAGTTACCGGATAAGGCGCAGCGGTCGGGCTGAACGG
GGGGTTCGTGCACACAGCCCAGCTTGGAGCGAACGACCTACACCGAACTGAGATACCTACAGCGTGAGCT
ATGAGAAAGCGCCACGCTTCCCGAAGGGAGAAAGGCGGACAGGTATCCGGTAAGCGGCAGGGTCGGAACA
GGAGAGCGCACGAGGGAGCTTCCAGGGGGAAACGCCTGGTATCTTTATAGTCCTGTCGGGTTTCGCCACC
TCTGACTTGAGCGTCGATTTTTGTGATGCTCGTCAGGGGGGCGGAGCCTATGGAAAAACGCCAGCAACGC
GGCCTTTTTACGGTTCCTGGCCTTTTGCTGGCCTTTTGCTCACATGTTCTTTCCTGCGTTATCCCCTGAT
TCTGTGGATAACCGTATTACCGCCTTTGAGTGAGCTGATACCGCTCGCCGCAGCCGAACGACCGAGCGCA
GCGAGTCAGTGAGCGAGGAAGCGGAAGAGCGCCCAATACGCAAACCGCCTCTCCCCGCGCGTTGGCCGAT
TCATTAATGCAGCTGGCACGACAGGTTTCCCGACTGGAAAGCGGGCAGTGAGCGCAACGCAATTAATGTG
AGTTAGCTCACTCATTAGGCACCCCAGGCTTTACACTTTATGCTTCCGGCTCGTATGTTGTGTGGAATTG
TGAGCGGATAACAATTTCACACAGGAAACAGCTATGACCATGATTACGCCAAGCGCGCAATTAACCCTCA
CTAAAGGGAACAAAAGCTGGAGCTGCAAGCTTAATGTAGTCTTATGCAATACTCTTGTAGTCTTGCAACA
TGGTAACGATGAGTTAGCAACATGCCTTACAAGGAGAGAAAAAGCACCGTGCATGCCGATTGGTGGAAGT
AAGGTGGTACGATCGTGCCTTATTAGGAAGGCAACAGACGGGTCTGACATGGATTGGACGAACCACTGAA
TTGCCGCATTGCAGAGATATTGTATTTAAGTGCCTAGCTCGATACATAAACGGGTCTCTCTGGTTAGACC
AGATCTGAGCCTGGGAGCTCTCTGGCTAACTAGGGAACCCACTGCTTAAGCCTCAATAAAGCTTGCCTTG
AGTGCTTCAAGTAGTGTGTGCCCGTCTGTTGTGTGACTCTGGTAACTAGAGATCCCTCAGACCCTTTTAG
TCAGTGTGGAAAATCTCTAGCAGTGGCGCCCGAACAGGGACTTGAAAGCGAAAGGGAAACCAGAGGAGCT
CTCTCGACGCAGGACTCGGCTTGCTGAAGCGCGCACGGCAAGAGGCGAGGGGCGGCGACTGGTGAGTACG
CCAAAAATTTTGACTAGCGGAGGCTAGAAGGAGAGAGATGGGTGCGAGAGCGTCAGTATTAAGCGGGGGA
GAATTAGATCGCGATGGGAAAAAATTCGGTTAAGGCCAGGGGGAAAGAAAAAATATAAATTAAAACATAT
AGTATGGGCAAGCAGGGAGCTAGAACGATTCGCAGTTAATCCTGGCCTGTTAGAAACATCAGAAGGCTGT
AGACAAATACTGGGACAGCTACAACCATCCCTTCAGACAGGATCAGAAGAACTTAGATCATTATATAATA
CAGTAGCAACCCTCTATTGTGTGCATCAAAGGATAGAGATAAAAGACACCAAGGAAGCTTTAGACAAGAT
AGAGGAAGAGCAAAACAAAAGTAAGACCACCGCACAGCAAGCGGCCGCTGATCTTCAGACCTGGAGGAGG
AGATATGAGGGACAATTGGAGAAGTGAATTATATAAATATAAAGTAGTAAAAATTGAACCATTAGGAGTA
GCACCCACCAAGGCAAAGAGAAGAGTGGTGCAGAGAGAAAAAAGAGCAGTGGGAATAGGAGCTTTGTTCC
TTGGGTTCTTGGGAGCAGCAGGAAGCACTATGGGCGCAGCGTCAATGACGCTGACGGTACAGGCCAGACA
ATTATTGTCTGGTATAGTGCAGCAGCAGAACAATTTGCTGAGGGCTATTGAGGCGCAACAGCATCTGTTG
CAACTCACAGTCTGGGGCATCAAGCAGCTCCAGGCAAGAATCCTGGCTGTGGAAAGATACCTAAAGGATC
AACAGCTCCTGGGGATTTGGGGTTGCTCTGGAAAACTCATTTGCACCACTGCTGTGCCTTGGAATGCTAG
TTGGAGTAATAAATCTCTGGAACAGATTTGGAATCACACGACCTGGATGGAGTGGGACAGAGAAATTAAC
AATTACACAAGCTTAATACACTCCTTAATTGAAGAATCGCAAAACCAGCAAGAAAAGAATGAACAAGAAT
TATTGGAATTAGATAAATGGGCAAGTTTGTGGAATTGGTTTAACATAACAAATTGGCTGTGGTATATAAA
ATTATTCATAATGATAGTAGGAGGCTTGGTAGGTTTAAGAATAGTTTTTGCTGTACTTTCTATAGTGAAT
AGAGTTAGGCAGGGATATTCACCATTATCGTTTCAGACCCACCTCCCAACCCCGAGGGGACCCGACAGGC
CCGAAGGAATAGAAGAAGAAGGTGGAGAGAGAGACAGAGACAGATCCATTCGATTAGTGAACGGATCTCG
ACGGTATCGGTTAACTTTTAAAAGAAAAGGGGGGATTGGGGGGTACAGTGCAGGGGAAAGAATAGTAGAC
ATAATAGCAACAGACATACAAACTAAAGAATTACAAAAACAAATTACAAAATTCAAAATTTTATCGTCCA
GTGTGGTGGAATTCTGCAGATATCACAACTTTGTATAGAAAAGTTGGCCTCCGCGCCGGGTTTTGGCGCC
TCCCGCGGGCGCCCCCCTCCTCACGGCGAGCGCTGCCACGTCAGACGAAGGGCGCAGCGAGCGTCCTGAT
CCTTCCGCCCGGACGCTCAGGACAGCGGCCCGCTGCTCATAAGACTCGGCCTTAGAACCCCAGTATCAGC
AGAAGGACATTTTAGGACGGGACTTGGGTGACTCTAGGGCACTGGTTTTCTTTCCAGAGAGCGGAACAGG
CGAGGAAAAGTAGTCCCTTCTCGGCGATTCTGCGGAGGGATCTCCGTGGGGCGGTGAACGCCGATGATTA
TATAAGGACGCGCCGGGTGTGGCACAGCTAGTTCCGTCGCAGCCGGGATTTGGGTCGCGGTTCTTGTTTG
TGGATCGCTGTGATCGTCACTTGGTGAGTAGCGGGCTGCTGGGCTGGCCGGGGCTTTCGTGGCCGCCGGG
CCGCTCGGTGGGACGGAAGCGTGTGGAGAGACCGCCAAGGGCTGTAGTCTGGGTCCGCGAGCAAGGTTGC
CCTGAACTGGGGGTTGGGGGGAGCGCAGCAAAATGGCGGCTGTTCCCGAGTCTTGAATGGAAGACGCTTG
TGAGGCGGGCTGTGAGGTCGTTGAAACAAGGTGGGGGGCATGGTGGGCGGCAAGAACCCAAGGTCTTGAG
GCCTTCGCTAATGCGGGAAAGCTCTTATTCGGGTGAGATGGGCTGGGGCACCATCTGGGGACCCTGACGT
GAAGTTTGTCACTGACTGGAGAACTCGGTTTGTCGTCTGTTGCGGGGGCGGCAGTTATGGCGGTGCCGTT
GGGCAGTGCACCCGTACCTTTGGGAGCGCGCGCCCTCGTCGTGTCGTGACGTCACCCGTTCTGTTGGCTT
ATAATGCAGGGTGGGGCCACCTGCCGGTAGGTGTGCGGTAGGCTTTTCTCCGTCGCAGGACGCAGGGTTC
GGGCCTAGGGTAGGCTCTCCTGAATCGACAGGCGCCGGACCTCTGGTGAGGGGAGGGATAAGTGAGGCGT
CAGTTTCTTTGGTCGGTTTTATGTACCTATCTTCTTAAGTAGCTGAAGCTCCGGTTTTGAACTATGCGCT
CGGGGTTGGCGAGTGTGTTTTGTGAAGTTTTTTAGGCACCTTTTGAAATGTAATCATTTGGGTCAATATG
TAATTTTCAGTGTTAGACTAGTAAATTGTCCGCTAAATTCTGGCCGTTTTTGGCTTTTTTGTTAGACGGC
CAACTTTTGTATACAAAGTGGGCCACCATGGGAATCCCGCTGCTGAACGCTAAACAGATTCTGGGACAGC
TGGACGGCGGGAGCGTGGCAGTCCTGCCTGTGGTCGACTCCACCAATCAGTACCTGCTGGATCGAATCGG
CGAGCTGAAGAGTGGGGATGCTTGCATTGCAGAATATCAGCAGGCAGGGAGAGGAAGCAGAGGGAGGAAA
TGGTTCTCTCCTTTTGGAGCTAACCTGTACCTGAGTATGTTTTGGCGCCTGAAGCGGGGACCAGCAGCAA
TCGGCCTGGGCCCGGTCATCGGAATTGTCATGGCAGAAGCGCTGCGAAAGCTGGGAGCAGACAAGGTGCG
AGTCAAATGGCCCAATGACCTGTATCTGCAGGATAGAAAGCTGGCAGGCATCCTGGTGGAGCTGGCCGGA
ATAACAGGCGATGCTGCACAGATCGTCATTGGCGCCGGGATTAACGTGGCTATGAGGCGCGTGGAGGAAA
GCGTGGTCAATCAGGGCTGGATCACACTGCAGGAAGCAGGGATTAACCTGGACAGGAATACTCTGGCCGC
TATGCTGATCCGAGAGCTGCGGGCAGCCCTGGAACTGTTCGAGCAGGAAGGCCTGGCTCCATATCTGTCA
CGGTGGGAGAAGCTGGATAACTTCATCAATAGACCCGTGAAGCTGATCATTGGGGACAAAGAGATTTTCG
GGATTAGCCGGGGGATTGATAAACAGGGAGCCCTGCTGCTGGAACAGGACGGAGTTATCAAACCCTGGAT
GGGCGGAGAAATCAGTCTGCGGTCTGCCGAAAAGGCTAGCGGCAAGCCCATCCCCAACCCCCTGCTGGGC
CTGGACAGCACCACAAGTTTGTACAAAAAAGCAGGCTCCACCATGTCTTCTGCTGCTGAAAATGGAGAGG
CAGCACCTGGAAAACAAAATGAAGAAAAAACCTATAAAAAGACTGCATCATCTGCTATTAAAGGTGCCAT
TCAGCTGGGAATAGGATACACAGTGGGTAATCTCACTTCCAAGCCAGAACGAGATGTTCTTATGCAAGAC
TTTTATGTGGTGGAAAGTGTGTTCCTACCCAGCGAAGGGAGCAATCTGACCCCAGCACATCACTACCCAG
ACTTTAGATTTAAGACATACGCTCCATTAGCATTCCGATATTTCAGAGAACTTTTTGGTATCAAGCCTGA
TGATTACTTGTATTCCATCTGCAGTGAACCTCTAATAGAACTGTCTAACCCTGGAGCCAGTGGATCCTTG
TTTTTTGTGACCAGTGATGATGAATTTATCATCAAAACAGTTCAGCACAAAGAAGCTGAGTTTCTTCAGA
AGCTACTGCCAGGCTATTACATGAATTTAAACCAGAATCCAAGGACTCTTTTGCCAAAATTTTACGGACT
GTATTGTATGCAATCAGGAGGCATTAATATCAGGATTGTGGTGATGAACAACGTTTTGCCACGCTCCATG
AGAATGCACTTTACATATGACTTGAAAGGCTCAACGTATAAGCGAAGAGCATCCCGTAAAGAGAGAGAGA
AATCCAACCCCACATTTAAGGACTTAGATTTCCTGCAAGACATGCACGAAGGGTTGTATTTTGATACGGA
AACATACAACGCGCTTATGAAAACACTTCAGAGAGACTGCCGGGTGCTAGAAAGCTTCAAGATCATGGAT
TATAGCCTTCTGTTGGGAATTCATTTCCTGGACCATTCCCTCAAAGAGAAAGAGGAGGAGACCCCACAAA
ATGTGCCTGATGCTAAGCGGACTGGGATGCAGAAGGTTCTCTACTCAACAGCCATGGAATCTATCCAGGG
TCCAGGGAAATCTGGAGATGGGATAATCACAGAGAACCCAGACACAATGGGAGGCATTCCAGCTAAAAGC
CATAGGGGAGAAAAACTACTTTTATTTATGGGCATTATTGACATTCTGCAATCATATAGGTTAATGAAGA
AGTTAGAACATTCCTGGAAAGCTCTTGTTTATGATGGGGACACTGTTTCTGTTCATAGACCAAGCTTTTA
TGCAGACAGATTTCTTAAGTTCATGAATTCCAGAGTTTTCAAGAAAATTCAAGCTTTGAAGGCTTCACCG
TCTAAGAAACGGTGCAATTCAATCGCCGCCCTAAAGGCCACTTCACAGGAGATTGTGTCCTCAATTAGCC
AGGAATGGAAGGATGAGAAGCGGGATTTGCTGACTGAAGGACAAAGTTTTAGCAGCCTTGATGAAGAAGC
CCTGGGATCCCGACACAGGCCAGACCTGGTCCCTAGCACTCCATCACTGTTTGAAGCTGCTTCCTTGGCA
ACCACAATTTCATCTTCTTCCTTATACGTCAATGAGCACTATCCACACGACAGGCCTACACTCTATTCAA
ACAGCAAAGGGTTACCTTCCAGTTCAACATTTACCTTGGAAGAGGGGACCATCTACTTGACCGCTGAGCC
CAACACTCTGGAAGTGCAGGATGACAATGCTTCTGTGCTTGACGTCTATTTATAGGACCCAGCTTTCTTG
TACAAAGTGGTGATATCCAGCACAGTGGCGGCCGCTCGACAATCAACCTCTGGATTACAAAATTTGTGAA
AGATTGACTGGTATTCTTAACTATGTTGCTCCTTTTACGCTATGTGGATACGCTGCTTTAATGCCTTTGT
ATCATGCTATTGCTTCCCGTATGGCTTTCATTTTCTCCTCCTTGTATAAATCCTGGTTGCTGTCTCTTTA
TGAGGAGTTGTGGCCCGTTGTCAGGCAACGTGGCGTGGTGTGCACTGTGTTTGCTGACGCAACCCCCACT
GGTTGGGGCATTGCCACCACCTGTCAGCTCCTTTCCGGGACTTTCGCTTTCCCCCTCCCTATTGCCACGG
CGGAACTCATCGCCGCCTGCCTTGCCCGCTGCTGGACAGGGGCTCGGCTGTTGGGCACTGACAATTCCGT
GGTGTTGTCGGGGAAGCTGACGTCCTTTCCATGGCTGCTCGCCTGTGTTGCCACCTGGATTCTGCGCGGG
ACGTCCTTCTGCTACGTCCCTTCGGCCCTCAATCCAGCGGACCTTCCTTCCCGCGGCCTGCTGCCGGCTC
TGCGGCCTCTTCCGCGTCTTCGCCTTCGCCCTCAGACGAGTCGGATCTCCCTTTGGGCCGCCTCCCCGCC
TGGAATTCTACCGGGTAGGGGAGGCGCTTTTCCCAAGGCAGTCTGGAGCATGCGCTTTAGCAGCCCCGCT
GGGCACTTGGCGCTACACAAGTGGCCTCTGGCCTCGCACACATTCCACATCCACCGGTAGGCGCCAACCG
GCTCCGTTCTTTGGTGGCCCCTTCGCGCCACCTTCTACTCCTCCCCTAGTCAGGAAGTTCCCCCCCGCCC
CGCAGCTCGCGTCGTGCAGGACGTGACAAATGGAAGTAGCACGTCTCACTAGTCTCGTGCAGATGGACAG
CACCGCTGAGCAATGGAAGCGGGTAGGCCTTTGGGGCAGCGGCCAATAGCAGCTTTGCTCCTTCGCTTTC
TGGGCTCAGAGGCTGGGAAGGGGTGGGTCCGGGGGCGGGCTCAGGGGCGGGCTCAGGGGCGGGGCGGGCG
CCCGAAGGTCCTCCGGAGGCCCGGCATTCTGCACGCTTCAAAAGCGCACGTCTGCCGCGCTGTTCTCCTC
Features (pLannotate 1.2.2; 32 found; start..end, strand, type, name):
     43..642     +  CDS            PuroR: puromycin N-acetyltransferase; pac from Streptomyces alboniger; confers resistance to puromycin
    710..847     +  CDS            nef (fragment): NEF_HV1LA - Experimental evidence at protein level: Swiss-Prot protein existence level 1. Extracellular Nef protein targets CD4(+) T-lymphocytes for apoptosis by interacting with CXCR4 surface receptors. From Human immunodeficiency virus type 1 group M subtype B (isolate Lai) (HIV-1).
    833..1013    +  LTR            5' LTR (truncated): truncated 5' long terminal repeat (LTR) from HIV-1
   1085..1206    +  polyA_signal   SV40 poly(A) signal: SV40 polyadenylation signal
   1246..1381    +  rep_origin     SV40 ori: SV40 origin of replication
   1402..1420    -  promoter       T7 promoter: promoter for bacteriophage T7 RNA polymerase
   1428..1583    +  CDS            lacZα (fragment): LacZα fragment of β-galactosidase; lacZ fragment
   1588..2016    +  rep_origin     f1 ori (sequence partly withheld): f1 bacteriophage origin of replication; arrow indicates direction of (+) strand synthesis
   2069..2173    +  promoter       AmpR promoter: bla
   2174..3034    +  CDS            AmpR: β-lactamase; bla; confers resistance to ampicillin, carbenicillin, and related antibiotics
   3205..3793    +  rep_origin     ori: high-copy-number ColE1/pMB1/pBR322/pUC origin of replication
   3976..4068    +  CDS            lacI (fragment): lac repressor; lacI; The lac repressor binds to the lac operator to inhibit transcription in E. coli. This inhibition can be relieved by adding lactose or isopropyl-β-D-thiogalactopyranoside (IPTG).
   4081..4102    +  protein_bind   CAP binding site: CAP binding activates transcription in the presence of cAMP. E. coli catabolite activator protein
   4117..4147    +  promoter       lac promoter: promoter for the E. coli lac operon
   4151..4173    +  protein_bind   lac operator (fragment): The lac repressor binds to the lac operator to inhibit transcription in E. coli. This inhibition can be relieved by adding lactose or isopropyl-β-D-thiogalactopyranoside (IPTG). lac repressor encoded by lacI
   4216..4234    +  promoter       T3 promoter: promoter for bacteriophage T3 RNA polymerase
   4262..4488    +  promoter       RSV promoter: Rous sarcoma virus enhancer/promoter
   4489..4669    +  LTR            5' LTR (truncated): truncated 5' long terminal repeat (LTR) from HIV-1
   4716..4841    +  misc_feature   HIV-1 Ψ: packaging signal of human immunodeficiency virus type 1
   4825..5188    +  CDS            HIV-1 gag (fragment): gag protein from human immunodeficiency virus 1; gag
   5334..5567    +  misc_feature   RRE: The Rev response element (RRE) of HIV-1 allows for Rev-dependent mRNA export from the nucleus to the cytoplasm.
   5944..6044    +  CDS            Rev (fragment): human immunodeficiency virus 1 (HIV-1) Rev protein; rev; enhances nuclear export of unspliced and incompletely spliced viral mRNAs
   6063..6179    +  misc_feature   cPPT/CTS: central polypurine tract and central termination sequence of HIV-1
   6213..6233    +  protein_bind   attB4: mutant version of attB; core recombination site for the Gateway® BP reaction BP Clonase™
   6233..7444    +  promoter       UbC promoter: human ubiquitin C promoter
   7448..7466    -  protein_bind   attB5 (fragment): mutant version of attB; core recombination site for the Gateway® BP reaction BP Clonase™
   7481..8251    +  CDS            miniTurbo: N-terminally truncated mutant of the E. coli biotin ligase BioID engineered for improved catalytic efficiency (Branon et al., 2018)
   8300..8324    +  protein_bind   attB1: mutant version of attB; recombination site for the Gateway® BP reaction BP Clonase™
   8330..9949    +  CDS            PIP5K1B: PI51B_HUMAN - Also known as STM7 From Homo sapiens (Human).
   9954..9978    -  protein_bind   attB2: mutant version of attB; recombination site for the Gateway® BP reaction BP Clonase™
  10008..10596   +  misc_feature   WPRE: woodchuck hepatitis virus posttranscriptional regulatory element
  10610..22      +  promoter       PGK promoter (across the origin): mouse phosphoglycerate kinase 1 promoter
