[The description below was written by a language model from this plasmid's Addgene catalogue record and pLannotate feature annotations shown in this document.]
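Description:
p663-UBC-miniTurbo-V5-PIP5K1B_IDG-K is a lentiviral mammalian expression clone built on the pDest663 Gateway destination backbone, produced by multisite Gateway recombination as part of the Illuminating the Druggable Genome kinase resource. The full sequence is about 11.1 kb. In bacteria it is maintained through a ColE1/pUC-type origin with ampicillin resistance (AmpR), although the record lists it as low copy. An f1 origin, an SV40 origin and residual lac/T7/T3 elements from the parent vector are also annotated.

The viral portion has the layout of a third-generation transfer vector. An RSV promoter drives a truncated HIV-1 5' LTR, followed by the Ψ packaging signal, a gag fragment, the RRE for Rev-dependent export and the cPPT/CTS. A second truncated LTR and an SV40 polyadenylation signal lie downstream. Within this frame, attB4 and attB5 sites flank the human ubiquitin C promoter, which drives an open reading frame encoding miniTurbo fused upstream of human PIP5K1B (also known as STM7 or MSS4). The kinase coding sequence sits between attB1 and attB2. The catalogue entry describes a V5 epitope between miniTurbo and the kinase. V5 is not annotated as a separate feature, though there is a short unannotated gap after miniTurbo where it may lie. A WPRE follows the fusion to enhance transcript expression, and a separate mouse PGK promoter drives puromycin N-acetyltransferase for selection of transduced cells.

miniTurbo is an engineered, truncated E. coli biotin ligase that biotinylates nearby proteins. The construct is intended for stable expression of the tagged lipid kinase in mammalian cells, followed by proximity-dependent biotinylation proteomics to map its protein-proximity network.
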