Addgene plasmid #170599: p663-UBC-miniTurbo-V5-PIP5K1B_IDG-K
Purpose: Gateway destination clone of PIP5K1B (human) tagged with N-terminal miniTurbo-V5 for generating protein-proximity networks using proximity-dependent biotinylation proteomics
Depositing lab: Ben Major. Depositing organization: Washington University in Saint Louis.
Backbone
  Vector backbone: pDest663
  Backbone manufacturer: PEL
  Backbone size w/o insert (bp): 9019
  Vector type: Mammalian Expression, Lentiviral ; Gateway Destination
  Selectable markers: Puromycin
Growth in bacteria
  Bacterial resistance: Ampicillin, 100 μg/mL
  Growth temperature: 30°C
  Growth strain: DH10B
  Copy number: Low Copy
Gene/Insert
  Gene/Insert name: miniTurbo-V5-PIP5K1B (alt name: miniTurbo-V5)
  Species: H. sapiens (human)
  Entrez Gene: PIP5K1B (a.k.a. MSS4, STM7)
  Promoter: Ubiquitin
  Tag / fusion protein: miniTurbo-V5 (N terminal on insert)
  Cloning method: Gateway Cloning
  Sequencing primers: 5′ TGAAGCTCCGGTTTTGAACT; 3′ AATAGACCCGTGAAGCTGATC
Terms and licenses: Academic/Nonprofit Terms; Industry Terms: Not Available to Industry
Depositor comments: These plasmids were generated as part of the Illuminating the Druggable Genome (IDG) program sponsored by the NIH Common Fund. The goal of this program is to identify, gather, and distribute information and resources for proteins that currently are not well-studied yet belong to commonly drug-targeted protein families: protein kinases, non-olfactory G-protein coupled receptors (GPCRs), and ion channels. The IDG program is designed to develop fundamental research tools for understudied proteins, elucidate their function, and disseminate the IDG-related resources and data to the greater scientific community. These lentiviral gateway destination plasmids were generated, as part of the Kinase-Data and Resource Generating Center (DRGC), using the single fragment or multisite gateway cloning technology. They were used for generating proteomics-based protein-interaction and protein-proximity networks that can be accessed through the kinase-DRGC website https://darkkinome.org/. Each plasmid has either an N- or C-terminal fusion protein (Flag/ V5/V5-miniTurbo/V5-TurboID/miniTurbo-V5/TurboID-V5) tagged understudied kinase driven under either a CMV or Ubiquitin (UBC) promoter. All inserts in the pENTR plasmids used to generate the deposited destination plasmids were end-sequenced and insert size validated prior to multi-site gateway cloning. The combined insert size of the single fragment or three fragment destination plasmids were confirmed by restriction digestion (BsrGI, and EcoRV for pDest667; BsrGI, EcoRV, and BstZ17I for pDest663; and BsrGI for pHAGE) and all plasmids were partially sequenced to ensure in-frame ORFs and fusion tags.
How to cite: p663-UBC-miniTurbo-V5-PIP5K1B_IDG-K was a gift from Ben Major (Addgene plasmid # 170599 ; http://n2t.net/addgene:170599 ; RRID:Addgene_170599)
